Addgene plasmid #96997: pMGF170
Purpose: ish1-mCherry insertion cassette with NAT resistance gene
Depositing lab: Adam Frost & Wesley Sundquist. Depositing organization: University of Utah. Publication: LEM2 recruits CHMP7 for ESCRT-mediated nuclear envelope closure in fission yeast and human cells. Gu M, LaJoie D, Chen OS, von Appen A, Ladinsky MS, Redd MJ, Nikolova L, Bjorkman PJ, Sundquist WI, Ullman KS, Frost A. Proc Natl Acad Sci U S A. 2017 Mar 14;114(11):E2166-E2175. doi: 10.1073/pnas.1613916114. Epub 2017 Feb 27. PubMed 28242692.
Backbone
  Vector backbone: pGEM GST vector
  Backbone size w/o insert (bp): 4800
  Total vector size (bp): 8000
  Vector type: Bacterial Expression
Growth in bacteria
  Bacterial resistance: Ampicillin, 100 μg/mL
  Growth temperature: 37°C
  Growth strain: DH5alpha
  Copy number: Unknown
Gene/Insert
  Gene/Insert name: ish1
  Species: S. pombe (fission yeast)
  Insert size (bp): 3300
  Mutation: ish1 C-terminal domain fused with mCherry + NAT resistance gene
  Entrez Gene: ish1 (a.k.a. SPBC365.12c)
  Promoter: N/A
  Tag / fusion protein: mCherry (C terminal on insert); GST (N terminal on insert)
  Cloning method: Gibson Cloning
  Sequencing primers: 5′ GCTGTTCCTAATTGGGCTGC; 3′ ctccactaactcgtttccaaca
Terms and licenses: Academic/Nonprofit Terms; Industry Terms: Not Available to Industry
How to cite: pMGF170 was a gift from Adam Frost & Wesley Sundquist (Addgene plasmid # 96997 ; http://n2t.net/addgene:96997 ; RRID:Addgene_96997)
