[The description below was written by a language model from this plasmid's Addgene catalogue record and pLannotate feature annotations shown in this document.]
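Description:
pMGF170 is an ampicillin-selected E. coli plasmid that serves as a carrier for a fission yeast genomic tagging cassette, designed to fuse mCherry to the C terminus of the endogenous S. pombe ish1 gene. The catalogue lists the backbone as a "pGEM GST vector" of the bacterial expression type. The annotated features fit a GST-fusion expression backbone: a tac promoter with lac operator, the Schistosoma japonicum GST coding sequence, lacI with its own promoter, AmpR, a high-copy ColE1/pUC-type origin, and remnants of lacZα, rop and bom. The sequenced record is about 8.2 kb, close to the listed 8 kb total.

The Gibson-assembled insert lies downstream of GST. It begins with a fragment covering the C-terminal portion of ish1, followed by mCherry and the S. cerevisiae ADH1 terminator. Next comes a nourseothricin resistance marker made up of the Ashbya gossypii TEF promoter, the nat1 acetyltransferase and the TEF terminator. Beyond the marker the feature table shows a reverse-oriented fragment of another S. pombe open reading frame. This probably represents genomic sequence downstream of ish1 and would act as the second homology arm, although the record does not say so explicitly.

No yeast promoter is listed for the fusion, as expected for a cassette meant to integrate by homologous recombination so that ish1-mCherry is expressed from the native locus, with integrants selected on nourseothricin. The N-terminal GST appears to be a backbone carry-over rather than part of the yeast cassette. The associated study concerns nuclear envelope closure in fission yeast, and the record does not specify the role of Ish1-mCherry there.
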