Features (pLannotate 1.2.2; 23 found; start..end, strand, type, name):
     22..52      +  promoter       lac promoter: promoter for the E. coli lac operon
     60..76      +  protein_bind   lac operator: The lac repressor binds to the lac operator to inhibit transcription in E. coli. This inhibition can be relieved by adding lactose or isopropyl-β-D-thiogalactopyranoside (IPTG). lac repressor encoded by lacI
     96..269     +  CDS            lacZα: LacZα fragment of β-galactosidase; lacZ fragment
    533..649     -  CDS            yciV (fragment): RNAAM_ECOLI - Also known as trpH From Escherichia coli (strain K12).
    725..753     +  promoter       tac promoter: strong E. coli promoter; hybrid between the trp and lac UV5 promoters
    761..777     +  protein_bind   lac operator: The lac repressor binds to the lac operator to inhibit transcription in E. coli. This inhibition can be relieved by adding lactose or isopropyl-β-D-thiogalactopyranoside (IPTG). lac repressor encoded by lacI
    800..1453    +  CDS            GST26_SCHJA: Experimental evidence at protein level: Swiss-Prot protein existence level 1. GST isoenzymes appear to play a central role in the parasite detoxification system. Other functions are also suspected including a role in increasing the solubility of haematin in the parasite gut. From Schistosoma japonicum (Blood fluke).
   1487..2047    +  CDS            ish1 (fragment): ISH1_SCHPO - Also known as isp1. Experimental evidence at protein level: Swiss-Prot protein existence level 1. Has a role in maintaining cell viability during stationary phase induced by stress response. Activated by the spc1 MAPK pathway. From Schizosaccharomyces pombe (strain 972 / ATCC 24843) (Fission yeast).
   2078..2785    +  CDS            mCherry: mCherry is a basic (constitutively fluorescent) red fluorescent protein published in 2004, derived from Discosoma sp.. It is reported to be a very rapidly-maturing monomer with low acid sensitivity.
   2809..2996    +  terminator     ADH1 terminator: S. cerevisiae ADH1; transcription terminator for the S. cerevisiae alcohol dehydrogenase 1 (ADH1) gene
   3071..3414    +  promoter       TEF promoter: Ashbya gossypii TEF promoter
   3421..3985    +  CDS            NrsR (fragment): nourseothricin acetyltransferase; Streptomyces noursei nat1; confers resistance to nourseothricin
   3993..4190    +  terminator     TEF terminator: Ashbya gossypii TEF terminator
   4415..4747    -  CDS            YGRB_SCHPO (fragment): Experimental evidence at protein level: Swiss-Prot protein existence level 1. From Schizosaccharomyces pombe (strain 972 / ATCC 24843) (Fission yeast).
   4780..4819    +  CDS            rop (fragment): Rop protein, which maintains plasmids at low copy number; rop
   4921..4961    +  misc_feature   bom (fragment): basis of mobility region from pBR322
   5066..5170    +  promoter       AmpR promoter: bla
   5171..6031    +  CDS            AmpR: β-lactamase; bla; confers resistance to ampicillin, carbenicillin, and related antibiotics
   6202..6790    +  rep_origin     ori: high-copy-number ColE1/pMB1/pBR322/pUC origin of replication
   6976..7027    -  misc_feature   bom (fragment): basis of mobility region from pBR322
   7034..7111    +  promoter       lacI promoter: lacI
   7112..8194    +  CDS            lacI: lac repressor; lacI; The lac repressor binds to the lac operator to inhibit transcription in E. coli. This inhibition can be relieved by adding lactose or isopropyl-β-D-thiogalactopyranoside (IPTG).
   8207..7       +  protein_bind   CAP binding site (across the origin): CAP binding activates transcription in the presence of cAMP. E. coli catabolite activator protein
>Addgene plasmid #96997 | pMGF170 | addgene full sequence | sequence record 190560 | Addgene NGS Result
CACTCATTAGGCACCCCAGGCTTTACACTTTATGCTTCCGGCTCGTATGTTGTGTGGAATTGTGAGCGGA
TAACAATTTCACACAGGAAACAGCTATGACCATGATTACGGATTCACTGGCCGTCGTTTTACAACGTCGT
GACTGGGAAAACCCTGGCGTTACCCAACTTAATCGCCTTGCAGCACATCCCCCTTTCGCCAGCTGGCGTA
ATAGCGAAGAGGCCCGCACCGATCGCCCTTCCCAACAGTTGCGCAGCCTGAATGGCGAATGGCGCTTTGC
CTGGTTTCCGGCACCAGAAGCGGTGCCGGAAAGCTGGCTGGAGTGCGATCTTCCTGAGGCCGATACTGTC
GTCGTCCCCTCAAACTGGCAGATGCACGGTTACGATGCGCCCATCTACACCAACGTGACCTATCCCATTA
CGGTCAATCCGCCGTTTGTTCCCACGGAGAATCCGACGGGTTGTTACTCGCTCACATTTAATGTTGATGA
AAGCTGGCTACAGGAAGGCCAGACGCGAATTATTTTTGATGGCGTTGGAATTAGCTTATCGACTGCACGG
TGCACCAATGCTTCTGGCGTCAGGCAGCCATCGGAAGCTGTGGTATGGCTGTGCAGGTCGTAAATCACTG
CATAATTCGTGTCGCTCAAGGCGCACTCCCGTTCTGGATAATGTTTTTTGCGCCGACATCATAACGGTTC
TGGCAAATATTCTGAAATGAGCTGTTGACAATTAATCATCGGCTCGTATAATGTGTGGAATTGTGAGCGG
ATAACAATTTCACACAGGAAACAGTATTCATGTCCCCTATACTAGGTTATTGGAAAATTAAGGGCCTTGT
GCAACCCACTCGACTTCTTTTGGAATATCTTGAAGAAAAATATGAAGAGCATTTGTATGAGCGCGATGAA
GGTGATAAATGGCGAAACAAAAAGTTTGAATTGGGTTTGGAGTTTCCCAATCTTCCTTATTATATTGATG
GTGATGTTAAATTAACACAGTCTATGGCCATCATACGTTATATAGCTGACAAGCACAACATGTTGGGTGG
TTGTCCAAAAGAGCGTGCAGAGATTTCAATGCTTGAAGGAGCGGTTTTGGATATTAGATACGGTGTTTCG
AGAATTGCATATAGTAAAGACTTTGAAACTCTCAAAGTTGATTTTCTTAGCAAGCTACCTGAAATGCTGA
AAATGTTCGAAGATCGTTTATGTCATAAAACATATTTAAATGGTGATCATGTAACCCATCCTGACTTCAT
GTTGTATGACGCTCTTGATGTTGTTTTATACATGGACCCAATGTGCCTGGATGCGTTCCCAAAATTAGTT
TGTTTTAAAAAACGTATTGAAGCTATCCCACAAATTGATAAGTACTTGAAATCCAGCAAGTATATAGCAT
GGCCTTTGCAGGGCTGGCAAGCCACGTTTGGTGGTGGCGACCATCCTCCAAAATCGGATCTGGAAGTTCT
GTTCCAGGGGCCCCTGGCTGTTCCTAATTGGGCTGCTTATTTTGATACTTTGAGCTCCAAAGAGCTTTCT
GCCTGGATTAAGGAATACAAAAAACATTACCATGGAAAACTTCACCCATCCAAAGATCGTGAACATCTTT
TCCAAAATGCCTGTAATATTTATCGCGCTATTGCTGAAAAGGCTGACAAATCTGTTCTTCAATCGATTCA
ATCAAAGTTTCCTAAGGCAACTGTTCCCGGTTATGACTCTTGGTCTAATGAAGATCTAAAGTCTGCACTC
AAGGAATATGGTGACAGTATTGGTAAGGTGTTTAATCGTAAAGATGCTATTGAACGCTTAAAGCGTCATG
ATATTTTATTCTATGGTCCTGTTGTTGCCGACAAGGCTAAATCAGGAGTCTCTGGCTTCCTTCGACGTGT
TGCTTCTTTTATGGGATTTGGCACTCGCGACGTAGCTGAAATTAAGCTAGGAGAAAACATTCAAAAGGTA
AAAGATACTGCCTCTAAAGCCTCATCTGCTGTATCTTCAGCAGGCGACTATGTCGAAACTAATGTAAAGA
AAGCCCAAAGGGTTTTGGGAGGAACGGGCGGTAGTGGAGGCACTGGTATGGTGAGCAAGGGCGAGGAGGA
TAACATGGCCATCATCAAGGAGTTCATGCGCTTCAAGGTGCACATGGAGGGCTCCGTGAACGGCCACGAG
TTCGAGATCGAGGGCGAGGGCGAGGGCCGCCCCTACGAGGGCACCCAGACCGCCAAGCTGAAGGTGACCA
AGGGTGGCCCCCTGCCCTTCGCCTGGGACATCCTGTCCCCTCAGTTCATGTACGGCTCCAAGGCCTACGT
GAAGCACCCCGCCGACATCCCCGACTACTTGAAGCTGTCCTTCCCCGAGGGCTTCAAGTGGGAGCGCGTG
ATGAACTTCGAGGACGGCGGCGTGGTGACCGTGACCCAGGACTCCTCCCTGCAGGACGGCGAGTTCATCT
ACAAGGTGAAGCTGCGCGGCACCAACTTCCCCTCCGACGGCCCCGTAATGCAGAAGAAGACCATGGGCTG
GGAGGCCTCCTCCGAGCGGATGTACCCCGAGGACGGCGCCCTGAAGGGCGAGATCAAGCAGAGGCTGAAG
CTGAAGGACGGCGGCCACTACGACGCTGAGGTCAAGACCACCTACAAGGCCAAGAAGCCCGTGCAGCTGC
CCGGCGCCTACAACGTCAACATCAAGTTGGACATCACCTCCCACAACGAGGACTACACCATCGTGGAACA
GTACGAACGCGCCGAGGGCCGCCACTCCACCGGCGGCATGGACGAGCTGTACAAGTGAGGCGCGCCACTT
CTAAATAAGCGAATTTCTTATGATTTATGATTTTTATTATTAAATAAGTTATAAAAAAAATAAGTGTATA
CAAATTTTAAAGTGACTCTTAGGTTTTAAAACGAAAATTCTTATTCTTGAGTAACTCTTTCCTGTAGGTC
AGGTTGCTTTCTCAGGTATAGTATGAGGTCGCTCTTATTGACCACACCTCTACCGGCAGATCCGCTAGGG
ATAACAGGGTAATATAGATCTGTTTAGCTTGCCTCGTCCCCGCCGGGTCACCCGGCCAGCGACATGGAGG
CCCAGAATACCCTCCTTGACAGTCTTGACGTGCGCAGCTCAGGGGCATGATGTGACTGTCGCCCGTACAT
TTAGCCCATACATCCCCATGTATAATCATTTGCATCCATACATTTTGATGGCCGCACGGCGCGAAGCAAA
AATTACGGCTCCTCGCTGCAGACCTGCGAGCAGGGAAACGCTCCCCTCACAGACGCGTTGAATTGTCCCC
ACGCCGCGCCCCTGTAGAGAAATATAAAAGGTTAGGATTTGCCACTGAGGTTCTTCTTTCATATACTTCC
TTTTTAAATCTTGCTAGGATACAGTTCTCACATCACATCCGAACATAAACAACCATGGGTACCACTCTTG
ACGACACGGCTTACCGGTACCGCACCAGTGTCCCGGGGGACGCCGAGGCCATCGAGGCACTGGATGGGTC
CTTCACCACCGACACCGTCTTCCGCGTCACCGCCACCGGGGACGGCTTCACCCTGCGGGAGGTGCCGGTG
GACCCGCCCCTGACCAAGGTGTTCCCCGACGACGAATCGGACGACGAATCGGACGACGGGGAGGACGGCG
ACCCGGACTCTCGGACGTTCGTCGCGTACGGGGACGACGGCGACCTGGCGGGCTTCGTGGTCGTCTCGTA
CTCCGGCTGGAACCGCCGGCTGACCGTCGAGGACATCGAGGTCGCCCCGGAGCACCGGGGGCACGGGGTC
GGGCGCGCGTTGATGGGGCTCGCGACGGAGTTCGCCCGCGAGCGGGGTGCCGGGCACCTCTGGCTGGAGG
TCACCAACGTCAACGCACCGGCGATCCACGCGTACCGGCGGATGGGGTTCACCCTCTGCGGCCTGGACAC
CGCCCTGTACGACGGCACCGCCTCGGACGGCGAGCAGGCGCTCTACATGAGCATGCCCTGCCCCTAATCA
GTACTGACAATAAAAAGATTCTTGTTTTCAAGAACTTGTCATTTGTATAGTTTTTTTATATTGTAGTTGT
TCTATTTTAATCAAATGTTAGCGTGATTTATATTTTTTTTCGCCTCGACATCATCTGCCCAGATGCGAAG
TTAAGTGCGCAGAAAGTAATATCATGCGTCAATCGTATGTGAATGCTGGTCGCTATACTGCTGTCGATTC
GATACTAACGCCGCCATCCATAAATTGTTCATGAACGTTCTTAATGTCTATTTATATTATTTAAAAAGAA
GGAGATTACGTCTAAAACGAGTTCTCGTTTAATATATGACTTTTAATGAAATATCTATGTTCATATTCGC
TACTTAACCTTCCTTGGCAAGTAATCCATCCTATTGTTAACATTAATATAATCCATCAAGATACTTTTTT
ATTAATTTAAGTTTTTCAGAATTAGATGTTGGTGCACCTCCTCCAAATCTAGAGCTGTGGAAAGAATTGG
TAAAATCTTATCGCGATGTTCGTGATTCTCTAAAAATTGCAGTAAAACATTTCTAGCATATTCTTTGTTA
ATCAATTCTTTAGAAATATTGCTTATAACAGGTGGCTCGAATGAACCTGCTGAATCACTTGAAGCTTTGG
GCAATATTTCACTGCTCATAACACTGGACAGCTCGCTCTCGTGAGATTTGACACTTTCCTTTTGAACCTT
TTGCTTTTCAATGAGTTCTTTTATTTCATCCCTTGACTCCACTAACTCGTTTCCAACACCGAGCGGCCGC
ATCGTGACTGACTGACGATCTGCCTCGCGCGTTTCGGTGATGACGGTGAAAACCTCTGACACATGCAGCT
CCCGGAGACGGTCACAGCTTGTCTGTAAGCGGATGCCGGGAGCAGACAAGCCCGTCAGGGCGCGTCAGCG
GGTGTTGGCGGGTGTCGGGGCGCAGCCATGACCCAGTCACGTAGCGATAGCGGAGTGTATAATTCTTGAA
GACGAAAGGGCCTCGTGATACGCCTATTTTTATAGGTTAATGTCATGATAATAATGGTTTCTTAGACGTC
AGGTGGCACTTTTCGGGGAAATGTGCGCGGAACCCCTATTTGTTTATTTTTCTAAATACATTCAAATATG
TATCCGCTCATGAGACAATAACCCTGATAAATGCTTCAATAATATTGAAAAAGGAAGAGTATGAGTATTC
AACATTTCCGTGTCGCCCTTATTCCCTTTTTTGCGGCATTTTGCCTTCCTGTTTTTGCTCACCCAGAAAC
GCTGGTGAAAGTAAAAGATGCTGAAGATCAGTTGGGTGCACGAGTGGGTTACATCGAACTGGATCTCAAC
AGCGGTAAGATCCTTGAGAGTTTTCGCCCCGAAGAACGTTTTCCAATGATGAGCACTTTTAAAGTTCTGC
TATGTGGCGCGGTATTATCCCGTGTTGACGCCGGGCAAGAGCAACTCGGTCGCCGCATACACTATTCTCA
GAATGACTTGGTTGAGTACTCACCAGTCACAGAAAAGCATCTTACGGATGGCATGACAGTAAGAGAATTA
TGCAGTGCTGCCATAACCATGAGTGATAACACTGCGGCCAACTTACTTCTGACAACGATCGGAGGACCGA
AGGAGCTAACCGCTTTTTTGCACAACATGGGGGATCATGTAACTCGCCTTGATCGTTGGGAACCGGAGCT
GAATGAAGCCATACCAAACGACGAGCGTGACACCACGATGCCTGCAGCAATGGCAACAACGTTGCGCAAA
CTATTAACTGGCGAACTACTTACTCTAGCTTCCCGGCAACAATTAATAGACTGGATGGAGGCGGATAAAG
TTGCAGGACCACTTCTGCGCTCGGCCCTTCCGGCTGGCTGGTTTATTGCTGATAAATCTGGAGCCGGTGA
GCGTGGGTCTCGCGGTATCATTGCAGCACTGGGGCCAGATGGTAAGCCCTCCCGTATCGTAGTTATCTAC
ACGACGGGGAGTCAGGCAACTATGGATGAACGAAATAGACAGATCGCTGAGATAGGTGCCTCACTGATTA
AGCATTGGTAACTGTCAGACCAAGTTTACTCATATATACTTTAGATTGATTTAAAACTTCATTTTTAATT
TAAAAGGATCTAGGTGAAGATCCTTTTTGATAATCTCATGACCAAAATCCCTTAACGTGAGTTTTCGTTC
CACTGAGCGTCAGACCCCGTAGAAAAGATCAAAGGATCTTCTTGAGATCCTTTTTTTCTGCGCGTAATCT
GCTGCTTGCAAACAAAAAAACCACCGCTACCAGCGGTGGTTTGTTTGCCGGATCAAGAGCTACCAACTCT
TTTTCCGAAGGTAACTGGCTTCAGCAGAGCGCAGATACCAAATACTGTCCTTCTAGTGTAGCCGTAGTTA
GGCCACCACTTCAAGAACTCTGTAGCACCGCCTACATACCTCGCTCTGCTAATCCTGTTACCAGTGGCTG
CTGCCAGTGGCGATAAGTCGTGTCTTACCGGGTTGGACTCAAGACGATAGTTACCGGATAAGGCGCAGCG
GTCGGGCTGAACGGGGGGTTCGTGCACACAGCCCAGCTTGGAGCGAACGACCTACACCGAACTGAGATAC
CTACAGCGTGAGCTATGAGAAAGCGCCACGCTTCCCGAAGGGAGAAAGGCGGACAGGTATCCGGTAAGCG
GCAGGGTCGGAACAGGAGAGCGCACGAGGGAGCTTCCAGGGGGAAACGCCTGGTATCTTTATAGTCCTGT
CGGGTTTCGCCACCTCTGACTTGAGCGTCGATTTTTGTGATGCTCGTCAGGGGGGCGGAGCCTATGGAAA
AACGCCAGCAACGCGGCCTTTTTACGGTTCCTGGCCTTTTGCTGGCCTTTTGCTCACATGTTCTTTCCTG
CGTTATCCCCTGATTCTGTGGATAACCGTATTACCGCCTTTGAGTGAGCTGATACCGCTCGCCGCAGCCG
AACGACCGAGCGCAGCGAGTCAGTGAGCGAGGAAGCGGAAGAGCGCCTGATGCGGTATTTTCTCCTTACG
CATCTGTGCGGTATTTCACACCGCATAAATTCCGACACCATCGAATGGCGCAAAACCTTTCGCGGTATGG
CATGATAGCGCCCGGAAGAGAGTCAATTCAGGGTGGTGAATGTGAAACCAGTAACGTTATACGATGTCGC
AGAGTATGCCGGTGTCTCTTATCAGACCGTTTCCCGCGTGGTGAACCAGGCCAGCCACGTTTCTGCGAAA
ACGCGGGAAAAAGTGGAAGCGGCGATGGCGGAGCTGAATTACATTCCCAACCGCGTGGCACAACAACTGG
CGGGCAAACAGTCGTTGCTGATTGGCGTTGCCACCTCCAGTCTGGCCCTGCACGCGCCGTCGCAAATTGT
CGCGGCGATTAAATCTCGCGCCGATCAACTGGGTGCCAGCGTGGTGGTGTCGATGGTAGAACGAAGCGGC
GTCGAAGCCTGTAAAGCGGCGGTGCACAATCTTCTCGCGCAACGCGTCAGTGGGCTGATCATTAACTATC
CGCTGGATGACCAGGATGCCATTGCTGTGGAAGCTGCCTGCACTAATGTTCCGGCGTTATTTCTTGATGT
CTCTGACCAGACACCCATCAACAGTATTATTTTCTCCCATGAAGACGGTACGCGACTGGGCGTGGAGCAT
CTGGTCGCATTGGGTCACCAGCAAATCGCGCTGTTAGCGGGCCCATTAAGTTCTGTCTCGGCGCGTCTGC
GTCTGGCTGGCTGGCATAAATATCTCACTCGCAATCAAATTCAGCCGATAGCGGAACGGGAAGGCGACTG
GAGTGCCATGTCCGGTTTTCAACAAACCATGCAAATGCTGAATGAGGGCATCGTTCCCACTGCGATGCTG
GTTGCCAACGATCAGATGGCGCTGGGCGCAATGCGCGCCATTACCGAGTCCGGGCTGCGCGTTGGTGCGG
ATATCTCGGTAGTGGGATACGACGATACCGAAGACAGCTCATGTTATATCCCGCCGTTAACCACCATCAA
ACAGGATTTTCGCCTGCTGGGGCAAACCAGCGTGGACCGCTTGCTGCAACTCTCTCAGGGCCAGGCGGTG
AAGGGCAATCAGCTGTTGCCCGTCTCACTGGTGAAAAGAAAAACCACGCTAGCGCCCAATACGCAAACCG
CCTCTCCCCGCGCGTTGGCCGATTCATTAATGCAGCTGGCACGACAGGTTTCCCGACTGGAAAGCGGGCA
GTGAGCGCAACGCAATTAATGTAAGTTAGCT
