>Addgene plasmid #96997 | pMGF170 | depositor partial sequence | sequence record 178564 | pMGF170 sequence 7529 bps
NNNNGGAATTGTGAGCGGATAACAATTTCACACAGGAAACAGTATTCATGTCCCCTATACTAGGTTATTG
GAAAATTAAGGGCCTTGTGCAACCCACTCGACTTCTTTTGGAATATCTTGAAGAAAAATATGAAGAGCAT
TTGTATGAGCGCGATGAAGGTGATAAATGGCGAAACAAAAAGTTTGAATTGGGTTTGGAGTTTCCCAATC
TTCCTTATTATATTGATGGTGATGTTAAATTAACACAGTCTATGGCCATCATACGTTATATAGCTGACAA
GCACAACATGTTGGGTGGTTGTCCAAAAGAGCGTGCAGAGATTTCAATGCTTGAAGGAGCGGTTTTGGAT
ATTAGATACGGTGTTTCGAGAATTGCATATAGTAAAGACTTTGAAACTCTCAAAGTTGATTTTCTTAGCA
AGCTACCTGAAATGCTGAAAATGTTCGAAGATCGTTTATGTCATAAAACATATTTAAATGGTGATCATGT
AACCCATCCTGACTTCATGTTGTATGACGCTCTTGATGTTGTTTTATACATGGACCCAATGTGCCTGGAT
GCGTTCCCAAAATTAGTTTGTTTTAAAAAACGTATTGAAGCTATCCCACAAATTGATAAGTACTTGAAAT
CCAGCAAGTATATAGCATGGCCTTTGCAGGGCTGGCAAGCCACGTTTGGTGGTGGCGACCATCCTCCAAA
ATCGGATCTGGAAGTTCTGTTCCAGGGGCCCCTGGCTGTTCCTAATTGGGCTGCTTATTTTGATACTTTG
AGCTCCAAAGAGCTTTCTGCCTGGATTAAGGAATACAAAAAACATTACCATGGAAAACTTCACCCATCCA
AAGATCGTGAACATCTTTTCCAAAATGCCTGTAATATTTATCGCGCTATTGCTGAAAAGGCTGACAAATC
TGTTCTTCAATCGATTCAATCAAAGTTTCCTAAGGCAACTGTTCCCGGTTATGACTCTTGGTCTAATGAA
GATCTAAAGTCTGCACTCAAGGAATATGGTGACAGTATTGGTAAGGTGTTTAATCGTAAAGATGCTATTG
AACGCTTAAAGCGTCATGATATTTTATTCTATGGTCCTGTTGTTGCCGACAAGGCTAAATCAGGAGTCTC
TGGCTTCCTTCGACGTGTTGCTTCTTTTATGGGATTTGGCACTCGCGACGTAGCTGAAATTAAGCTAGGA
GAAAACATTCAAAAGGTAAAAGATACTGCCTCTAAAGCCTCATCTGCTGTATCTTCAGCAGGCGACTATG
TCGAAACTAATGTAAAGAAAGCCCAAAGGGTTTTGGGAGGAACGGGCGGTAGTGGAGGCACTGGTATGGT
GAGCAAGGGCGAGGAGGATAACATGGCCATCATCAAGGAGTTCATGCGCTTCAAGGTGCACATGGAGGGC
TCCGTGAACGGCCACGAGTTCGAGATCGAGGGCGAGGGCGAGGGCCGCCCCTACGAGGGCACCCAGACCG
CCAAGCTGAAGGTGACCAAGGGTGGCCCCCTGCCCTTCGCCTGGGACATCCTGTCCCCTCAGTTCATGTA
CGGCTCCAAGGCCTACGTGAAGCACCCCGCCGACATCCCCGACTACTTGAAGCTGTCCTTCCCCGAGGGC
TTCAAGTGGGAGCGCGTGATGAACTTCGAGGACGGCGGCGTGGTGACCGTGACCCAGGACTCCTCCCTGC
AGGACGGCGAGTTCATCTACAAGGTGAAGCTGCGCGGCACCAACTTCCCCTCCGACGGCCCCGTAATGCA
GAAGAAGACCATGGGCTGGGAGGCCTCCTCCGAGCGGATGTACCCCGAGGACGGCGCCCTGAAGGGCGAG
ATCAAGCAGAGGCTGAAGCTGAAGGACGGCGGCCACTACGACGCTGAGGTCAAGACCACCTACAAGGCCA
AGAAGCCCGTGCAGCTGCCCGGCGCCTACAACGTCAACATCAAGTTGGACATCACCTCCCACAACGAGGA
CTACACCATCGTGGAACAGTACGAACGCGCCGAGGGCCGCCACTCCACCGGCGGCATGGACGAGCTGTAC
AAGTGAGGCGCGCCACTTCTAAATAAGCGAATTTCTTATGATTTATGATTTTTATTATTAAATAAGTTAT
AAAAAAAATAAGTGTATACAAATTTTAAAGTGACTCTTAGGTTTTAAAACGAAAATTCTTATTCTTGAGT
AACTCTTTCCTGTAGGTCAGGTTGCTTTCTCAGGTATAGTATGAGGTCGCTCTTATTGACCACACCTCTA
CCGGCAGATCCGCTAGGGATAACAGGGTAATATAGATCTGTTTAGCTTGCCTCGTCCCCGCCGGGTCACC
CGGCCAGCGACATGGAGGCCCAGAATACCCTCCTTGACAGTCTTGACGTGCGCAGCTCAGGGGCATGATG
TGACTGTCGCCCGTACATTTAGCCCATACATCCCCATGTATAATCATTTGCATCCATACATTTTGATGGC
CGCACGGCGCGAAGCAAAAATTACGGCTCCTCGCTGCAGACCTGCGAGCAGGGAAACGCTCCCCTCACAG
ACGCGTTGAATTGTCCCCACGCCGCGCCCCTGTAGAGAAATATAAAAGGTTAGGATTTGCCACTGAGGTT
CTTCTTTCATATACTTCCTTTTAAAATCTTGCTAGGATACAGTTCTCACATCACATCCGAACATAAACAA
CCATGGGTACCACTCTTGACGACACGGCTTACCGGTACCGCACCAGTGTCCCGGGGGACGCCGAGGCCAT
CGAGGCACTGGATGGGTCCTTCACCACCGACACCGTCTTCCGCGTCACCGCCACCGGGGACGGCTTCACC
CTGCGGGAGGTGCCGGTGGACCCGCCCCTGACCAAGGTGTTCCCCGACGACGAATCGGACGACGAATCGG
ACGACGGGGAGGACGGCGACCCGGACTCCCGGACGTTCGTCGCGTACGGGGACGACGGCGACCTGGCGGG
CTTCGTGGTCGTCTCGTACTCCGGCTGGAACCGCCGGCTGACCGTCGAGGACATCGAGGTCGCCCCGGAG
CACCGGGGGCACGGGGTCGGGCGCGCGTTGATGGGGCTCGCGACGGAGTTCGCCCGCGAGCGGGGCGCCG
GGCACCTCTGGCTGGAGGTCACCAACGTCAACGCACCGGCGATCCACGCGTACCGGCGGATGGGGTTCAC
CCTCTGCGGCCTGGACACCGCCCTGTACGACGGCACCGCCTCGGACGGCGAGCAGGCGCTCTACATGAGC
ATGCCCTGCCCCTAATCAGTACTGACAATAAAAAGATTCTTGTTTTCAAGAACTTGTCATTTGTATAGTT
TTTTTATATTGTAGTTGTTCTATTTTAATCAAATGTTAGCGTGATTTATATTTTTTTTCGCCTCGACATC
ATCTGCCCAGATGCGAAGTTAAGTGCGCAGAAAGTAATATCATGCGTCAATCGTATGTGAATGCTGGTCG
CTATACTGCTGTCGATTCGATACTAACGCCGCCATCCATAAATTGTTCATGAACGTTCTTAATGTCTATT
TATATTATTTAAAAAGAAGGAGATTACGTCTAAAACGAGTTCTCGTTTAATATATGACTTTTAATGAAAT
ATCTATGTTCATATTCGCTACTTAACCTTCCTTGGCAAGTAATCCATCCTATTGTTAACATTAATATAAT
CCATCAAGATACTTTTTTATTAATTTAAGTTTTTCAGAATTAGATGTTGGTGCACCTCCTCCAAATCTAG
AGCTGTGGAAAGAATTGGTAAAATCTTATCGCGATGTTCGTGATTCTCTAAAAATTGCAGTAAAACATTT
CTAGCATATTCTTTGTTAATCAATTCTTTAGAAATATTGCTTATAACAGGTGGCTCGAATGAACCTGCTG
AATCACTTGAAGCTTTGGGCAATATTTCACTGCTCATAACACTGGACAGCTCGCTCTCGTGAGATTTGAC
ACTTTCCTTTTGAACCTTTTGCTTTTCAATGAGTTCTTTTATTTCATCCCTTGACTCCACTAACTCGTTT
CCAACACTCGAGCGGCCGCATCGTGACTGACTGACGATCTGCCTCGCGCGTTTCGGTGATGACGGTGAAA
ACCTCTGACACATGCAGCTCCCGGAGACGGTCACAGCTTGTCTGTAAGCGGATGCCGGGAGCAGACAAGC
CCGTCAGGGCGCGTCAGCGGGTGTTGGCGGGTGTCGGGGCGCAGCCATGACCCAGTCACGTAGCGATAGC
GGAGTGTATAATTCTTGAAGACGAAAGGGCCTCGTGATACGCCTATTTTTATAGGTTAATGTCATGATAA
TAATGGTTTCTTAGACGTCAGGTGGCACTTTTCGGGGAAATGTGCGCGGAACCCCTATTTGTTTATTTTT
CTAAATACATTCAAATATGTATCCGCTCATGAGACAATAACCCTGATAAATGCTTCAATAATATTGAAAA
AGGAAGAGTATGAGTATTCAACATTTCCGTGTCGCCCTTATTCCCTTTTTTGCGGCATTTTGCCTTCCTG
TTTTTGCTCACCCAGAAACGCTGGTGAAAGTAAAAGATGCTGAAGATCAGTTGGGTGCACGAGTGGGTTA
CATCGAACTGGATCTCAACAGCGGTAAGATCCTTGAGAGTTTTCGCCCCGAAGAACGTTTTCCAATGATG
AGCACTTTTAAAGTTCTGCTATGTGGCGCGGTATTATCCCGTGTTGACGCCGGGCAAGAGCAACTCGGTC
GCCGCATACACTATTCTCAGAATGACTTGGTTGAGTACTCACCAGTCACAGAAAAGCATCTTACGGATGG
CATGACAGTAAGAGAATTATGCAGTGCTGCCATAACCATGAGTGATAACACTGCGGCCAACTTACTTCTG
ACAACGATCGGAGGACCGAAGGAGCTAACCGCTTTTTTGCACAACATGGGGGATCATGTAACTCGCCTTG
ATCGTTGGGAACCGGAGCTGAATGAAGCCATACCAAACGACGAGCGTGACACCACGATGCCTGCAGCAAT
GGCAACAACGTTGCGCAAACTATTAACTGGCGAACTACTTACTCTAGCTTCCCGGCAACAATTAATAGAC
TGGATGGAGGCGGATAAAGTTGCAGGACCACTTCTGCGCTCGGCCCTTCCGGCTGGCTGGTTTATTGCTG
ATAAATCTGGAGCCGGTGAGCGTGGGTCTCGCGGTATCATTGCAGCACTGGGGCCAGATGGTAAGCCCTC
CCGTATCGTAGTTATCTACACGACGGGGAGTCAGGCAACTATGGATGAACGAAATAGACAGATCGCTGAG
ATAGGTGCCTCACTGATTAAGCATTGGTAACTGTCAGACCAAGTTTACTCATATATACTTTAGATTGATT
TAAAACTTCATTTTTAATTTAAAAGGATCTAGGTGAAGATCCTTTTTGATAATCTCATGACCAAAATCCC
TTAACGTGAGTTTTCGTTCCACTGAGCGTCAGACCCCGTAGAAAAGATCAAAGGATCTTCTTGAGATCCT
TTTTTTCTGCGCGTAATCTGCTGCTTGCAAACAAAAAAACCACCGCTACCAGCGGTGGTTTGTTTGCCGG
ATCAAGAGCTACCAACTCTTTTTCCGAAGGTAACTGGCTTCAGCAGAGCGCAGATACCAAATACTGTCCT
TCTAGTGTAGCCGTAGTTAGGCCACCACTTCAAGAACTCTGTAGCACCGCCTACATACCTCGCTCTGCTA
ATCCTGTTACCAGTGGCTGCTGCCAGTGGCGATAAGTCGTGTCTTACCGGGTTGGACTCAAGACGATAGT
TACCGGATAAGGCGCAGCGGTCGGGCTGAACGGGGGGTTCGTGCACACAGCCCAGCTTGGAGCGAACGAC
CTACACCGAACTGAGATACCTACAGCGTGAGCTATGAGAAAGCGCCACGCTTCCCGAAGGGAGAAAGGCG
GACAGGTATCCGGTAAGCGGCAGGGTCGGAACAGGAGAGCGCACGAGGGAGCTTCCAGGGGGAAACGCCT
GGTATCTTTATAGTCCTGTCGGGTTTCGCCACCTCTGACTTGAGCGTCGATTTTTGTGATGCTCGTCAGG
GGGGCGGAGCCTATGGAAAAACGCCAGCAACGCGGCCTTTTTACGGTTCCTGGCCTTTTGCTGGCCTTTT
GCTCACATGTTCTTTCCTGCGTTATCCCCTGATTCTGTGGATAACCGTATTACCGCCTTTGAGTGAGCTG
ATACCGCTCGCCGCAGCCGAACGACCGAGCGCAGCGAGTCAGTGAGCGAGGAAGCGGAAGAGCGCCTGAT
GCGGTATTTTCTCCTTACGCATCTGTGCGGTATTTCACACCGCATAAATTCCGACACCATCGAATGGTGC
AAAACCTTTCGCGGTATGGCATGATAGCGCCCGGAAGAGAGTCAATTCAGGGTGGTGAATGTGAAACCAG
TAACGTTATACGATGTCGCAGAGTATGCCGGTGTCTCTTATCAGACCGTTTCCCGCGTGGTGAACCAGGC
CAGCCACGTTTCTGCGAAAACGCGGGAAAAAGTGGAAGCGGCGATGGCGGAGCTGAATTACATTCCCAAC
CGCGTGGCACAACAACTGGCGGGCAAACAGTCGTTGCTGATTGGCGTTGCCACCTCCAGTCTGGCCCTGC
ACGCGCCGTCGCAAATTGTCGCGGCGATTAAATCTCGCGCCGATCAACTGGGTGCCAGCGTGGTGGTGTC
GATGGTAGAACGAAGCGGCGTCGAAGCCTGTAAAGCGGCGGTGCACAATCTTCTCGCGCAACGCGTCAGT
GGGCTGATCATTAACTATCCGCTGGATGACCAGGATGCCATTGCTGTGGAAGCTGCCTGCACTAATGTTC
CGGCGTTATTTCTTGATGTCTCTGACCAGACACCCATCAACAGTATTATTTTCTCCCATGAAGACGGTAC
GCGACTGGGCGTGGAGCATCTGGTCGCATTGGGTCACCAGCAAATCGCGCTGTTAGCGGGCCCATTAAGT
TCTGTCTCGGCGCGTCTGCGTCTGGCTGGCTGGCATAAATATCTCACTCGCAATCAAATTCAGCCGATAG
CGGAACGGGAAGGCGACTGGAGTGCCATGTCCGGTTTTCAACAAACCATGCAAATGCTGAATGAGGGCAT
CGTTCCCACTGCGATGCTGGTTGCCAACGATCAGATGGCGCTGGGCGCAATGCGCGCCATTACCGAGTCC
GGGCTGCGCGTTGGTGCGGATATCTCGGTAGTGGGATACGACGATACCGAAGACAGCTCATGTTATATCC
CGCCGTTAACCACCATCAAACAGGATTTTCGCCTGCTGGGGCAAACCAGCGTGGACCGCTTGCTGCAACT
CTCTCAGGGCCAGGCGGTGAAGGGCAATCAGCTGTTGCCCGTCTCACTGGTGAAAAGAAAAACCACCCTG
GCGCCCAATACGCAAACCGCCTCTCCCCGCGCGTTGGCCGATTCATTAATGCAGCTGGCACGACAGGTTT
CCCGACTGGAAAGCGGGCAGTGAGCGCAACGCAATTAATGTGAGTTAGCTCACTCATTAGGCACCCCAGG
CTTTACACTTTATGCTTCCGGCTCGTATGTTGTGTNNNN
